>Addgene plasmid #1192 | pK218TK620T | addgene full sequence | sequence record 190851 | Addgene NGS Result
ACTTTACATATATATTTATTAGACAAGAAAAGCAGATTAAATAGATATACATTCGATTAACGATAAGTAA
AATGTAAAATCACAGGATTTTCGTGTGTGGTCTTCTACACAGACAAGATGAAACAATTCGGCATTAATAC
CTGAGAGCAGGAAGAGCAAGATAAAAGGTAGTATTTGTTGGCGATCCCCCTAGAGTCTTTTACATCTTCG
GAAAACAAAAACTATTTTTTCTTTAATTTCTTTTTTTACTTTCTATTTTTAATTTATATATTTATATTAA
AAAATTTAAATTATAATTATTTTTATAGCACGTGATGAAAAGGACCCTAAGAAACCATTATTATCATGAC
ATTAACCTATAAAAATAGGCGTATCACGAGGCCCTTTCGTCTCGCGCGTTTCGGTGATGACGGTGAAAAC
CTCTGACACATGCAGCTCCCGGAGACGGTCACAGCTTGTCTGTAAGCGGATGCCGGGAGCAGACAAGCCC
GTCAGGGCGCGTCAGCGGGTGTTGGCGGGTGTCGGGGCTGGCTTAACTATGCGGCATCAGAGCAGATTGT
ACTGAGAGTGCACCATAAATTCCCGTTTTAAGAGCTTGGTGAGCGCTAGGAGTCACTGCCAGGTATCGTT
TGAACACGGCATTAGTCAGGGAAGTCATAACACAGTCCTTTCCCGCAATTTTCTTTTTCTATTACTCTTG
GCCTCCTCTAGTACACTCTATATTTTTTTATGCCTCGGTAATGATTTTCATTTTTTTTTTTCCACCTAGC
GGATGACTCTTTTTTTTTCTTAGCGATTGGCATTATCACATAATGAATTATACATTATATAAAGTAATGT
GATTTCTTCGAAGAATATACTAAAAAATGAGCAGGCAAGATAAACGAAGGCAAAGATGACAGAGCAGAAA
GCCCTAGTAAAGCGTATTACAAATGAAACCAAGATTCAGATTGCGATCTCTTTAAAGGGTGGTCCCCTAG
CGATAGAGCACTCGATCTTCCCAGAAAAAGAGGCAGAAGCAGTAGCAGAACAGGCCACACAATCGCAAGT
GATTAACGTCCACACAGGTATAGGGTTTCTGGACCATATGATACATGCTCTGGCCAAGCATTCCGGCTGG
TCGCTAATCGTTGAGTGCATTGGTGACTTACACATAGACGACCATCACACCACTGAAGACTGCGGGATTG
CTCTCGGTCAAGCTTTTAAAGAGGCCCTAGGGGCCGTGCGTGGAGTAAAAAGGTTTGGATCAGGATTTGC
GCCTTTGGATGAGGCACTTTCCAGAGCGGTGGTAGATCTTTCGAACAGGCCGTACGCAGTTGTCGAACTT
GGTTTGCAAAGGGAGAAAGTAGGAGATCTCTCTTGCGAGATGATCCCGCATTTTCTTGAAAGCTTTGCAG
AGGCTAGCAGAATTACCCTCCACGTTGATTGTCTGCGAGGCAAGAATGATCATCACCGTAGTGAGAGTGC
GTTCAAGGCTCTTGCGGTTGCCATAAGAGAAGCCACCTCGCCCAATGGTACCAACGATGTTCCCTCCACC
AAAGGTGTTCTTATGTAGTGACACCGATTATTTAAAGCTGCAGCATACGATATATATACATGTGTATATA
TGTATACCTATGAATGTCAGTAAGTATGTATACGAACAGTATGATACTGAAGATGACAAGGTAATGCATC
ATTCTATACGTGTCATTCTGAACGAGGCGCGCTTTCCTTTTTTCTTTTTGCTTTTTCTTTTTTTTTCTCT
TGAACTCGACGGATCTATGCGGTGTGAAATACCGCACAGATGCGTAAGGAGAAAATACCGCATCAGGAAA
TTGTAAGCGTTAATATTTTGTTAAAATTCGCGTTAAATTTTTGTTAAATCAGCTCATTTTTTAACCAATA
GGCCGAAATCGGCAAAATCCCTTATAAATCAAAAGAATAGACCGAGATAGGGT
[37 nt withheld, positions 1944-1980]
AAAGAACGTGGACTCCAACGTCAAAGG
[49 nt withheld, positions 2008-2056]
T
[91 nt withheld, positions 2058-2148]
G
[124 nt withheld, positions 2150-2273]
CCATTCGCCATTCAGGCTGCGCAACTGTTGGGAAGGGCGATCGGTGCGGGCCTCTTCGCTATTACGCCAG
CTGGCGAAAGGGGGATGTGCTGCAAGGCGATTAAGTTGGGTAACGCCAGGGTTTTCCCAGTCACGACGTT
GTAAAACGACGGCCAGTGAATTGTAATACGACTCACTATAGGGCGAATTGGAGCTCTTTTGCTCGGGTGT
CAAGTTCAATTAAACAAATTCCATTAGTTTTATTAATTATATATATTATATTACTGATTCTTGTTCGAAA
GTTTTTAAAAATCACACTATATTAAATTAATCTAGGTCATCATCAATTTCCATACTGTCCTCATTATCGT
CATCACCTAACGTGTCAGCCCCTATAGTAGCTTCGTGATTTGGTAGAACTTCCAGACATTCTTCAGCTTC
CTCAGGAACATTTTCATCACGAGATTTACCCTTCTTCAAGACGACATTGACAGTTTCCTTATCCTTGATT
TCATTCTTTAAGATCCTTAGTGCCAGTTTGTTCAAAATTTCGTTTTGAATTAACCTGTTCAGTGGACGTG
CACCCATATCATCGGAATAACCATATTTGGCCAAGAAGTCCTTGGCCTCTTGAGTTAAATTCAACTTGTA
ATGTTTATCATTTTGCTCGAATCTCTCTTCAATTTCCTTCAAACGAATATCCACGATCTTATGAATAGCT
TTTCTAGATAGCTTGTTGAAAATGACTATACTAGAAATTCTGTTCAAAAATTCTGGTCTGAAATGTTGCC
TAACAGCACCCATGACCAAATTCTTGGTAGATTCTTGGATCTTTGATCCTTGTTGAGAATTGATAAATTC
AGCACCTAGATTGGAAGTCATGATGACAATACAATTGGAACAGTCGATCGTCTTACCTTGACCAGAAGTA
ATTCTACCGTCATCCAACATTTGTAGCATGACAGTCAAAACATCAGGATGTGCCTTTTCTACTTCATCGA
ATAACAAAACGGAGTATGGTTTGTATTGCAGTTGGTTAGTTAAAAAGCCACCTTCATCGTACCCGACATA
ACCTGCCGTGGTACCCAACAACTTAGAGACCGCATACTTCTCGCTTAATTCAGAACAATCGACCCTGATC
ATCATGTCCTCATCATTAAACAAAAATCCAGCAACTTTTTTAGCCAATTCAGTGGTACCGGAACCGGACA
AACCTAAAAATAAGAAGGATGCTGGTTGCCTTGGATTAGCTAAACCTGATCTAGACAATCTAACGGCATT
GGAAACAGCTTTAATGGCATCCATTTGGCCCACGACTTCAGATGATAAGTCACGTTCCATATGAATCAAT
TTTTCATTTTCAGATTCTGACAACTTCTTAACAGGGATACCAGTCAATCTTGCAGCTGTTTCAGAAATGG
TGTCTGAATCGACCACATTTTGGATCATGGAGTTGGCACCAGCACGTCTCTCTTCCTCAGCAACCTGATC
TTCAAGCTTTTCGATTTGCTTTTTGATATCTGGGATGGCGAAGTACCTTAAATCAGCGGCGGTAGCAGTA
TCATATCTACGTTCAGCATCAAGGGCCTTGTTTTCCAGTTCATCCAATTTCTTTTTAGCTTGTGTCAATT
CTTCATGGCCATGCTTTTCTTCATTGTAACGTTGTCTTAGAGGTTCCAATTCTTCTTGCAATGAAGCTTC
CTTCTGCCTAGCTAACTTTAATCTATCTTTAGTGGTGGAGTCGGCATCTTCATCTCTCTCTAGAGCTTTT
ATCTCTACTTGAATCAATTGCAATTGACGTTCCTTGGAATCCAATTCTTCTGGCTTAGAATCTCTTGCGA
CGGCGACACCAGCACAAGAAATATCAACTAAATCCAAAGCAGAATCTGGCAATCTTCTATATGGCAAGTA
ACGCTTGGCTAATTGAGCAGCAGTGACTAAGGCGCTATCCAGAATCCTTACACCATGATGTATTTCATAC
TTTGGTTGCAGACCTCTCAATATGGCCACTGTTTGTCTCACACTTGGTTCAGCGACTTCAATTTTCTGGA
ATCTTCTTTCAAAGGCACCATCCTTTTCCACAATAGATCTATATTCGTTATTGGTGGTGGCACCGATGAC
CTTCAATTGGCCTCTGGACAAAGCTGGCTTCAAGATGTTAGCAGCGTCGTCCTTACCATTACCCATTAAC
ATGTGAATTTCATCAATGAATAACACAATTAGAGTCTTTGATTCTTCGATTTCCTTCAAAACACCTTTGA
ATCTTTCTTCGAAATCACCTTTGTATTTAGCACCTGCGGTTAATGCGGCCAAATCTAGACTGAACAATTT
AGCGCCTTGTAAGATAGTGGGAACGTCATCGTCAATGATTCTTTGAGCAACACCTTCAATAATAGCGGTG
GTACCGATACCTGGCTCACCAATTAAACATGGGTTGGACTTAATTCTTCTTGCTAAAACTCTAATAGTGC
TTCTTATTTCTTCTTCACGGCCGATGACAGGGTCAAGTTTACCTTGACGAGCCTGCTCAGTCATATCAAT
GGCGTACTTTGATAAATATTCCAAAGGTGTGTTCGTATCAGCGCCACGAGAGTCAATTCTAGTGTTACCA
CGAAGTTCAAGAGCTTGTTGCTTGATGGCCTCAATATCTACTTGAGCTTCCTTAAATATTTGCTGAATAG
ACGAATCATTGAATAGAGCAAACAATATATGGTCTTGCGCTATAAATGAGTCCTTCTGTTGTTTTTGAAT
CTTAGCAGCGTCTTGAAGGACTTTCCCCAAAGCATAACTTGGAGTTATCTCCGCAGGTGCAGGTTGCTGT
TGAGGAATTCTTACTAGATTTCTATTAACCACTTTCTTGAAAAGATCATAGTCGTAACGGCCCTTCTCAA
TTAGATTCTGTAGGTAAGGGACTGATCCATCTTCTGGCGTTTCAATGAAGGCAGCTAGAATATGTATAGG
TTGTAATTGTGGATGTTGATGATCCGAAGCCAATTTTTGAGCCAACGTCAAAATCGTTAGAGCCCTTTCT
GTAAATTGCGTTTGGTCGTTCATATATTCTGTATATTTTATGGTACGTGTAGTTGATTTCTTTTTTCTTT
GTTATTGCTGATTCGATTCAAGGGTAAAAAGGAACAAGTGACAAAGGAACGAATTATGAAGGAATTGAGG
CAAGATTACAATGCCTTATATAATAATCTGGCAGGTTGCATAAGTTTGCGCCCCTTTGCCTTTTACTGTG
ATATAATTTGCAGTTCTTTGAGATGGGCCCCCTGTTGAAAATTGAACAAAAAAATCGCGGCCCCTTATGG
AACGTTTAAGATTGTAATTAATAACCCTTCTAGAAAATTCTGGAAAAATATATATCTACAAGAACAACGA
AAGAAAAGTTAGGAACAGCAAACACTACCACGATGGAGGGTTCAATGTTAATATGTATGATAAATATGTA
AATAAATAAGTAAATGAATAAATAAGTGAATAGGTAGATTCTTTTTTTCTAAAAATGGTGCAGAAGGTTT
TTAAACCATGAAACTCTCGCCACAACCGCATGTGCCCTTGGAGTTTGGATTCTTGAAGACAAACTTAGAG
GCCAACTTGTCGTCGACCCAGTCCATTTCACTTCCAATGATGCTGAATAACGCCTTTGAATCGATACCGT
CGACCTCGAGGGGGGGCCCGGTACCAGCTTTTGTTCCCTTTAGTGAGGGTTAATTTCGAGCTTGGCGTAA
TCATGGTCATAGCTGTTTCCTGTGTGAAATTGTTATCCGCTCACAATTCCACACAACATACGAGCCGGAA
GCATAAAGTGTAAAGCCTGGGGTGCCTAATGAGTGAGCTAACTCACATTAATTGCGTTGCGCTCACTGCC
CGCTTTCCAGTCGGGAAACCTGTCGTGCCAGCTGCATTAATGAATCGGCCAACGCGCGGGGAGAGGCGGT
TTGCGTATTGGGCGCTCTTCCGCTTCCTCGCTCACTGACTCGCTGCGCTCGGTCGTTCGGCTGCGGCGAG
CGGTATCAGCTCACTCAAAGGCGGTAATACGGTTATCCACAGAATCAGGGGATAACGCAGGAAAGAACAT
GTGAGCAAAAGGCCAGCAAAAGGCCAGGAACCGTAAAAAGGCCGCGTTGCTGGCGTTTTTCCATAGGCTC
CGCCCCCCTGACGAGCATCACAAAAATCGACGCTCAAGTCAGAGGTGGCGAAACCCGACAGGACTATAAA
GATACCAGGCGTTTCCCCCTGGAAGCTCCCTCGTGCGCTCTCCTGTTCCGACCCTGCCGCTTACCGGATA
CCTGTCCGCCTTTCTCCCTTCGGGAAGCGTGGCGCTTTCTCATAGCTCACGCTGTAGGTATCTCAGTTCG
GTGTAGGTCGTTCGCTCCAAGCTGGGCTGTGTGCACGAACCCCCCGTTCAGCCCGACCGCTGCGCCTTAT
CCGGTAACTATCGTCTTGAGTCCAACCCGGTAAGACACGACTTATCGCCACTGGCAGCAGCCACTGGTAA
CAGGATTAGCAGAGCGAGGTATGTAGGCGGTGCTACAGAGTTCTTGAAGTGGTGGCCTAACTACGGCTAC
ACTAGAAGAACAGTATTTGGTATCTGCGCTCTGCTGAAGCCAGTTACCTTCGGAAAAAGAGTTGGTAGCT
CTTGATCCGGCAAACAAACCACCGCTGGTAGCGGTGGTTTTTTTGTTTGCAAGCAGCAGATTACGCGCAG
AAAAAAAGGATCTCAAGAAGATCCTTTGATCTTTTCTACGGGGTCTGACGCTCAGTGGAACGAAAACTCA
CGTTAAGGGATTTTGGTCATGAGATTATCAAAAAGGATCTTCACCTAGATCCTTTTAAATTAAAAATGAA
GTTTTAAATCAATCTAAAGTATATATGAGTAAACTTGGTCTGACAGTTACCAATGCTTAATCAGTGAGGC
ACCTATCTCAGCGATCTGTCTATTTCGTTCATCCATAGTTGCCTGACTCCCCGTCGTGTAGATAACTACG
ATACGGGAGGGCTTACCATCTGGCCCCAGTGCTGCAATGATACCGCGAGACCCACGCTCACCGGCTCCAG
ATTTATCAGCAATAAACCAGCCAGCCGGAAGGGCCGAGCGCAGAAGTGGTCCTGCAACTTTATCCGCCTC
CATCCAGTCTATTAATTGTTGCCGGGAAGCTAGAGTAAGTAGTTCGCCAGTTAATAGTTTGCGCAACGTT
GTTGCCATTGCTACAGGCATCGTGGTGTCACGCTCGTCGTTTGGTATGGCTTCATTCAGCTCCGGTTCCC
AACGATCAAGGCGAGTTACATGATCCCCCATGTTGTGCAAAAAAGCGGTTAGCTCCTTCGGTCCTCCGAT
CGTTGTCAGAAGTAAGTTGGCCGCAGTGTTATCACTCATGGTTATGGCAGCACTGCATAATTCTCTTACT
GTCATGCCATCCGTAAGATGCTTTTCTGTGACTGGTGAGTACTCAACCAAGTCATTCTGAGAATAGTGTA
TGCGGCGACCGAGTTGCTCTTGCCCGGCGTCAATACGGGATAATACCGCGCCACATAGCAGAACTTTAAA
AGTGCTCATCATTGGAAAACGTTCTTCGGGGCGAAAACTCTCAAGGATCTTACCGCTGTTGAGATCCAGT
TCGATGTAACCCACTCGTGCACCCAACTGATCTTCAGCATCTTTTACTTTCACCAGCGTTTCTGGGTGAG
CAAAAACAGGAAGGCAAAATGCCGCAAAAAAGGGAATAAGGGCGACACGGAAATGTTGAATACTCATACT
CTTCCTTTTTCAATATTATTGAAGCATTTATCAGGGTTATTGTCTCATGAGCGGATACATATTTGAATGT
ATTTAGAAAAATAAACAAATAGGGGTTCCGCGCACATTTCCCCGAAAAGTGCCACCTGACGGATCGCTTG
CCTGTAACTTACACGCGCCTCGTATCTTTTAATGATGGAATAATTTGGGAATTTACTCTGTGTTTATTTA
TTTTTATGTTTTGTATTTGGATTTTAGAAAGTAAATAAAGAAGGTAGAAGAGTTACGGAATGAAGAAAAA
AAAATAAACAAAGGTTTAAAAAATTTCAACAAAAAGCGT
Features (pLannotate 1.2.2; 20 found; start..end, strand, type, name):
    391..426     +  CDS            rop (fragment): Rop protein, which maintains plasmids at low copy number; rop
    528..577     +  misc_feature   bom (fragment): basis of mobility region from pBR322
    578..658     -  CDS            MRM1 (fragment): MRM1_YEAST - Also known as PET56 From Saccharomyces cerevisiae (strain ATCC 204508 / S288c) (Baker's yeast).
    708..895     +  promoter       HIS3 promoter: S. cerevisiae HIS3
    896..1558    +  CDS            HIS3: imidazoleglycerol-phosphate dehydratase, required for histidine biosynthesis; S. cerevisiae HIS3; yeast auxotrophic marker
   1766..1817    +  misc_feature   bom (fragment): basis of mobility region from pBR322
   1845..2273    -  rep_origin     f1 ori (sequence partly withheld): f1 bacteriophage origin of replication; arrow indicates direction of (+) strand synthesis
   2277..2434    -  CDS            lacZα (fragment): LacZα fragment of β-galactosidase; lacZ fragment
   2437..2455    +  promoter       T7 promoter: promoter for bacteriophage T7 RNA polymerase
   2583..5306    -  CDS            HSP104: HS104_YEAST - Experimental evidence at protein level: Swiss-Prot protein existence level 1. Required, in concert with Hsp40 (YDJ1) and Hsp70 (SSA1) and small Hsps (HSP26), for the dissociation, resolubilization and refolding of aggregates of damaged proteins after heat or other environmental stresses. Extracts proteins from aggregates by unfolding and threading them in an ATP-dependent process through the axial channel of the protein hexamer, after which they can be refolded by components of the Hsp70/Hsp40 chaperone system. Substrate binding is ATP-dependent, and release of bound polypeptide
   5783..5908    -  CDS            MagR (fragment): ISCA1_DROME - Also known as Isca1 From Drosophila melanogaster (Fruit fly).
   5950..5968    -  promoter       T3 promoter: promoter for bacteriophage T3 RNA polymerase
   6013..6029    -  protein_bind   lac operator: The lac repressor binds to the lac operator to inhibit transcription in E. coli. This inhibition can be relieved by adding lactose or isopropyl-β-D-thiogalactopyranoside (IPTG). lac repressor encoded by lacI
   6037..6067    -  promoter       lac promoter: promoter for the E. coli lac operon
   6082..6103    -  protein_bind   CAP binding site: CAP binding activates transcription in the presence of cAMP. E. coli catabolite activator protein
   6116..6208    -  CDS            lacI (fragment): lac repressor; lacI; The lac repressor binds to the lac operator to inhibit transcription in E. coli. This inhibition can be relieved by adding lactose or isopropyl-β-D-thiogalactopyranoside (IPTG).
   6391..6979    -  rep_origin     ori: high-copy-number ColE1/pMB1/pBR322/pUC origin of replication
   7150..8010    -  CDS            AmpR: β-lactamase; bla; confers resistance to ampicillin, carbenicillin, and related antibiotics
   8011..8115    -  promoter       AmpR promoter: bla
   8145..316     -  misc_feature   CEN/ARS (across the origin): S. cerevisiae CEN6 centromere fused to an autonomously replicating sequence
