[The description below was written by a language model from this plasmid's Addgene catalogue record and pLannotate feature annotations shown in this document.]
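Description:
pK218TK620T is a yeast expression plasmid built on pRS313, a yeast–E. coli shuttle vector. The CEN6 centromere fused to an autonomously replicating sequence lets it replicate and segregate in Saccharomyces cerevisiae as a stable, low-copy episome, and the HIS3 marker with its own promoter allows selection by histidine prototrophy in his3 strains. In bacteria it is maintained at high copy by a ColE1/pUC-type origin and selected through the β-lactamase (ampicillin resistance) gene. An f1 origin is also present. The interrupted lacZα region, with its lac promoter and operator and flanking T7 and T3 promoters, is the remnant of the backbone's multiple cloning site.

The insert is a fragment of about 3.3 kb carrying S. cerevisiae HSP104 (YLL026W), cloned between XhoI and SacI sites that are both retained. The annotated coding sequence spans roughly 2.7 kb, so several hundred base pairs of flanking sequence lie on either side of it. No yeast promoter is annotated or named in the record, so what drives expression is not stated; the flanking sequence may include native regulatory regions. A short hit annotated as a Drosophila MagR fragment within this flank is most likely a spurious similarity match.

Hsp104 is a hexameric, ATP-dependent disaggregase that works with Hsp70 and Hsp40 to resolubilise aggregated proteins. This allele changes lysine 218 and lysine 620 to threonine. In general knowledge of Hsp104, these are the conserved Walker A lysines of its two nucleotide-binding domains, so the double mutant is expected to be impaired in ATP-dependent function. The associated publication concerns the prion hypothesis for inheritance of a phenotypic trait in yeast, which suggests the plasmid was used to test the role of Hsp104 activity in that setting.
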