Addgene plasmid #1192: pK218TK620T
Depositing lab: Susan Lindquist. Depositing organization: Whitehead Institute for Biomedical Research. Publication: Support for the prion hypothesis for inheritance of a phenotypic trait in yeast. Patino MM, Liu JJ, Glover JR, Lindquist S. Science 1996 Aug 2;273(5275):622-6. 10.1126/science.273.5275.622 PubMed 8662547.
Backbone
  Vector backbone: pRS313
  Backbone manufacturer: Hieter
  Backbone size w/o insert (bp): 4967
  Vector type: Yeast Expression
  Selectable markers: HIS3
Growth in bacteria
  Bacterial resistance: Ampicillin, 100 μg/mL
  Growth temperature: 37°C
  Growth strain: DH5alpha
  Copy number: High Copy
Gene/Insert
  Gene/Insert name: Hsp104
  Species: S. cerevisiae (budding yeast)
  Insert size (bp): 3314
  Mutation: changed lysine 218 to threonine and lysine 620 to threonine
  GenBank ID: NC_001144
  Entrez Gene: HSP104 (a.k.a. YLL026W)
  Cloning method: Restriction Enzyme; 5′ cloning site XhoI (not destroyed); 3′ cloning site SacI (not destroyed)
  Sequencing primers: 5′ n/a
Terms and licenses: Academic/Nonprofit Terms; Industry Terms: Not Available to Industry
How to cite: pK218TK620T was a gift from Susan Lindquist (Addgene plasmid # 1192 ; http://n2t.net/addgene:1192 ; RRID:Addgene_1192)
